>Addgene plasmid #138269 | pEF-BE4Gam | addgene full sequence | sequence record 273622 | Addgene NGS Result
ACTAGTCGTGAGGCTCCGGTGCCCGTCAGTGGGCAGAGCGCACATCGCCCACAGTCCCCGAGAAGTTGGG
GGGAGGGGTCGGCAATTGAACCGGTGCCTAGAGAAGGTGGCGCGGGGTAAACTGGGAAAGTGATGTCGTG
TACTGGCTCCGCCTTTTTCCCGAGGGTGGGGGAGAACCGTATATAAGTGCAGTAGTCGCCGTGAACGTTC
TTTTTCGCAACGGGTTTGCCGCCAGAACACAGGTAAGTGCCGTGTGTGGTTCCCGCGGGCCTGGCCTCTT
TACGGGTTATGGCCCTTGCGTGCCTTGAATTACTTCCACGCCCCTGGCTGCAGTACGTGATTCTTGATCC
CGAGCTTCGGGTTGGAAGTGGGTGGGAGAGTTCGAGGCCTTGCGCTTAAGGAGCCCCTTCGCCTCGTGCT
TGAGTTGAGGCCTGGCCTGGGCGCTGGGGCCGCCGCGTGCGAATCTGGTGGCACCTTCGCGCCTGTCTCG
CTGCTTTCGATAAGTCTCTAGCCATTTAAAATTTTTGATGACCTGCTGCGACGCTTTTTTTCTGGCAAGA
TAGTCTTGTAAATGCGGGCCAAGATCTGCACACTGGTATTTCGGTTTTTGGGGCCGCGGGCGGCGACGGG
GCCCGTGCGTCCCAGCGCACATGTTCGGCGAGGCGGGGCCTGCGAGCGCGGCCACCGAGAATCGGACGGG
GGTAGTCTCAAGCTGGCCGGCCTGCTCTGGTGCCTGGCCTCGCGCCGCCGTGTATCGCCCCGCCCTGGGC
GGCAAGGCTGGCCCGGTCGGCACCAGTTGCGTGAGCGGAAAGATGGCCGCTTCCCGGCCCTGCTGCAGGG
AGCTCAAAATGGAGGACGCGGCGCTCGGGAGAGCGGGCGGGTGAGTCACCCACACAAAGGAAAAGGGCCT
TTCCGTCCTCAGCCGTCGCTTCATGTGACTCCACGGAGTACCGGGCGCCGTCCAGGCACCTCGATTAGTT
CTCGAGCTTTTGGAGTACGTCGTCTTTAGGTTGGGGGGAGGGGTTTTATGCGATGGAGTTTCCCCACACT
GAGTGGGTGGAGACTGAAGTTAGGCCAGCTTGGCACTTGATGTAATTCTCCTTGGAATTTGCCCTTTTTG
AGTTTGGATCTTGGTTCATTCTCAAGCCTCAGACAGTGGTTCAAAGTTTTTTTCTTCCATTTCAGGTGTC
GTGAGGCGGCCGCTAATACGACTCACTATAGGGAGAGCCGCCACCATGGCTAAACCAGCAAAACGTATCA
AGAGTGCCGCAGCGGCTTATGTGCCACAAAACCGCGATGCGGTGATTACCGATATTAAACGCATCGGGGA
TTTACAGCGCGAAGCATCACGTCTGGAAACGGAAATGAATGATGCCATCGCGGAAATTACGGAGAAATTT
GCGGCCCGGATTGCACCGATTAAAACCGATATTGAAACCCTTTCAAAAGGCGTTCAGGGATGGTGTGAAG
CGAACCGCGACGAACTGACGAACGGCGGCAAAGTGAAGACGGCGAATCTTGTCACCGGTGATGTATCGTG
GCGGGTCCGTCCACCATCAGTAAGTATTCGTGGTATGGATGCAGTGATGGAAACGCTGGAGCGTCTTGGC
CTGCAACGCTTTATTCGCACGAAGCAGGAAATCAACAAGGAAGCGATTTTACTGGAACCGAAAGCGGTCG
CAGGCGTTGCCGGAATTACAGTTAAATCAGGCATTGAGGATTTTTCTATTATTCCATTTGAACAGGAAGC
CGGTATTAGCGGCAGCGAGACTCCCGGGACCTCAGAGTCCGCTACACCCGAAAGTAGCTCAGAGACTGGC
CCAGTGGCTGTGGACCCCACATTGAGACGGCGGATCGAGCCCCATGAGTTTGAGGTATTCTTCGATCCGA
GAGAGCTCCGCAAGGAGACCTGCCTGCTTTACGAAATTAATTGGGGGGGCCGGCACTCCATTTGGCGACA
TACATCACAGAACACTAACAAGCACGTCGAAGTCAACTTCATCGAGAAGTTCACGACAGAAAGATATTTC
TGTCCGAACACAAGGTGCAGCATTACCTGGTTTCTCAGCTGGAGCCCATGCGGCGAATGTAGTAGGGCCA
TCACTGAATTCCTGTCAAGGTATCCCCACGTCACTCTGTTTATTTACATCGCAAGGCTGTACCACCACGC
TGACCCCCGCAATCGACAAGGCCTGCGGGATTTGATCTCTTCAGGTGTGACTATCCAAATTATGACTGAG
CAGGAGTCAGGATACTGCTGGAGAAACTTTGTGAATTATAGCCCGAGTAATGAAGCCCACTGGCCTAGGT
ATCCCCATCTGTGGGTACGACTGTACGTTCTTGAACTGTACTGCATCATACTGGGCCTGCCTCCTTGTCT
CAACATTCTGAGAAGGAAGCAGCCACAGCTGACATTCTTTACCATCGCTCTTCAGTCTTGTCATTACCAG
CGACTGCCCCCACACATTCTCTGGGCCACCGGGTTGAAATCTGGTGGTTCTTCTGGTGGTTCTAGCGGCA
GCGAGACTCCCGGGACCTCAGAGTCCGCCACACCCGAAAGTTCTGGTGGTTCTTCTGGTGGTTCTGATAA
AAAGTATTCTATTGGTTTAGCCATCGGCACTAATTCCGTTGGATGGGCTGTCATAACCGATGAATACAAA
GTACCTTCAAAGAAATTTAAGGTGTTGGGGAACACAGACCGTCATTCGATTAAAAAGAATCTTATCGGTG
CCCTCCTATTCGATAGTGGCGAAACGGCAGAGGCGACTCGCCTGAAACGAACCGCTCGGAGAAGGTATAC
ACGTCGCAAGAACCGAATATGTTACTTACAAGAAATTTTTAGCAATGAGATGGCCAAAGTTGACGATTCT
TTCTTTCACCGTTTGGAAGAGTCCTTCCTTGTCGAAGAGGACAAGAAACATGAACGGCACCCCATCTTTG
GAAACATAGTAGATGAGGTGGCATATCATGAAAAGTACCCAACGATTTATCACCTCAGAAAAAAGCTAGT
TGACTCAACTGATAAAGCGGACCTGAGGTTAATCTACTTGGCTCTTGCCCATATGATAAAGTTCCGTGGG
CACTTTCTCATTGAGGGTGATCTAAATCCGGACAACTCGGATGTCGACAAACTGTTCATCCAGTTAGTAC
AAACCTATAATCAGTTGTTTGAAGAGAACCCTATAAATGCAAGTGGCGTGGATGCGAAGGCTATTCTTAG
CGCCCGCCTCTCTAAATCCCGACGGCTAGAAAACCTGATCGCACAATTACCCGGAGAGAAGAAAAATGGG
TTGTTCGGTAACCTTATAGCGCTCTCACTAGGCCTGACACCAAATTTTAAGTCGAACTTCGACTTAGCTG
AAGATGCCAAATTGCAGCTTAGTAAGGACACGTACGATGACGATCTCGACAATCTACTGGCACAAATTGG
AGATCAGTATGCGGACTTATTTTTGGCTGCCAAAAACCTTAGCGATGCAATCCTCCTATCTGACATACTG
AGAGTTAATACTGAGATTACCAAGGCGCCGTTATCCGCTTCAATGATCAAAAGGTACGATGAACATCACC
AAGACTTGACACTTCTCAAGGCCCTAGTCCGTCAGCAACTGCCTGAGAAATATAAGGAAATATTCTTTGA
TCAGTCGAAAAACGGGTACGCAGGTTATATTGACGGCGGAGCGAGTCAAGAGGAATTCTACAAGTTTATC
AAACCCATATTAGAGAAGATGGATGGGACGGAAGAGTTGCTTGTAAAACTCAATCGCGAAGATCTACTGC
GAAAGCAGCGGACTTTCGACAACGGTAGCATTCCACATCAAATCCACTTAGGCGAATTGCATGCTATACT
TAGAAGGCAGGAGGATTTTTATCCGTTCCTCAAAGACAATCGTGAAAAGATTGAGAAAATCCTAACCTTT
CGCATACCTTACTATGTGGGACCCCTGGCCCGAGGGAACTCTCGGTTCGCATGGATGACAAGAAAGTCCG
AAGAAACGATTACTCCATGGAATTTTGAGGAAGTTGTCGATAAAGGTGCGTCAGCTCAATCGTTCATCGA
GAGGATGACCAACTTTGACAAGAATTTACCGAACGAAAAAGTATTGCCTAAGCACAGTTTACTTTACGAG
TATTTCACAGTGTACAATGAACTCACGAAAGTTAAGTATGTCACTGAGGGCATGCGTAAACCCGCCTTTC
TAAGCGGAGAACAGAAGAAAGCAATAGTAGATCTGTTATTCAAGACCAACCGCAAAGTGACAGTTAAGCA
ATTGAAAGAGGACTACTTTAAGAAAATTGAATGCTTCGATTCTGTCGAGATCTCCGGGGTAGAAGATCGA
TTTAATGCGTCACTTGGTACGTATCATGACCTCCTAAAGATAATTAAAGATAAGGACTTCCTGGATAACG
AAGAGAATGAAGATATCTTAGAAGATATAGTGTTGACTCTTACCCTCTTTGAAGATCGGGAAATGATTGA
GGAAAGACTAAAAACATACGCTCACCTGTTCGACGATAAGGTTATGAAACAGTTAAAGAGGCGTCGCTAT
ACGGGCTGGGGACGATTGTCGCGGAAACTTATCAACGGGATAAGAGACAAGCAAAGTGGTAAAACTATTC
TCGATTTTCTAAAGAGCGACGGCTTCGCCAATAGGAACTTTATGCAGCTGATCCATGATGACTCTTTAAC
CTTCAAAGAGGATATACAAAAGGCACAGGTTTCCGGACAAGGGGACTCATTGCACGAACATATTGCGAAT
CTTGCTGGTTCGCCAGCCATCAAAAAGGGCATACTCCAGACAGTCAAAGTAGTGGATGAGCTAGTTAAGG
TCATGGGACGTCACAAACCGGAAAACATTGTAATCGAGATGGCACGCGAAAATCAAACGACTCAGAAGGG
GCAAAAAAACAGTCGAGAGCGGATGAAGAGAATAGAAGAGGGTATTAAAGAACTGGGCAGCCAGATCTTA
AAGGAGCATCCTGTGGAAAATACCCAATTGCAGAACGAGAAACTTTACCTCTATTACCTACAAAATGGAA
GGGACATGTATGTTGATCAGGAACTGGACATAAACCGTTTATCTGATTACGACGTCGATCACATTGTACC
CCAATCCTTTTTGAAGGACGATTCAATCGACAATAAAGTGCTTACACGCTCGGATAAGAACCGAGGGAAA
AGTGACAATGTTCCAAGCGAGGAAGTCGTAAAGAAAATGAAGAACTATTGGCGGCAGCTCCTAAATGCGA
AACTGATAACGCAAAGAAAGTTCGATAACTTAACTAAAGCTGAGAGGGGTGGCTTGTCTGAACTTGACAA
GGCCGGATTTATTAAACGTCAGCTCGTGGAAACCCGCCAAATCACAAAGCATGTTGCACAGATACTAGAT
TCCCGAATGAATACGAAATACGACGAGAACGATAAGCTGATTCGGGAAGTCAAAGTAATCACTTTAAAGT
CAAAATTGGTGTCGGACTTCAGAAAGGATTTTCAATTCTATAAAGTTAGGGAGATAAATAACTACCACCA
TGCGCACGACGCTTATCTTAATGCCGTCGTAGGGACCGCACTCATTAAGAAATACCCGAAGCTAGAAAGT
GAGTTTGTGTATGGTGATTACAAAGTTTATGACGTCCGTAAGATGATCGCGAAAAGCGAACAGGAGATAG
GCAAGGCTACAGCCAAATACTTCTTTTATTCTAACATTATGAATTTCTTTAAGACGGAAATCACTCTGGC
AAACGGAGAGATACGCAAACGACCTTTAATTGAAACCAATGGGGAGACAGGTGAAATCGTATGGGATAAG
GGCCGGGACTTCGCGACGGTGAGAAAAGTTTTGTCCATGCCCCAAGTCAACATAGTAAAGAAAACTGAGG
TGCAGACCGGAGGGTTTTCAAAGGAATCGATTCTTCCAAAAAGGAATAGTGATAAGCTCATCGCTCGTAA
AAAGGACTGGGACCCGAAAAAGTACGGTGGCTTCGATAGCCCTACAGTTGCCTATTCTGTCCTAGTAGTG
GCAAAAGTTGAGAAGGGAAAATCCAAGAAACTGAAGTCAGTCAAAGAATTATTGGGGATAACGATTATGG
AGCGCTCGTCTTTTGAAAAGAACCCCATCGACTTCCTTGAGGCGAAAGGTTACAAGGAAGTAAAAAAGGA
TCTCATAATTAAACTACCAAAGTATAGTCTGTTTGAGTTAGAAAATGGCCGAAAACGGATGTTGGCTAGC
GCCGGAGAGCTTCAAAAGGGGAACGAACTCGCACTACCGTCTAAATACGTGAATTTCCTGTATTTAGCGT
CCCATTACGAGAAGTTGAAAGGTTCACCTGAAGATAACGAACAGAAGCAACTTTTTGTTGAGCAGCACAA
ACATTATCTCGACGAAATCATAGAGCAAATTTCGGAATTCAGTAAGAGAGTCATCCTAGCTGATGCCAAT
CTGGACAAAGTATTAAGCGCATACAACAAGCACAGGGATAAACCCATACGTGAGCAGGCGGAAAATATTA
TCCATTTGTTTACTCTTACCAACCTCGGCGCTCCAGCCGCATTCAAGTATTTTGACACAACGATAGATCG
CAAACGATACACTTCTACCAAGGAGGTGCTAGACGCGACACTGATTCACCAATCCATCACGGGATTATAT
GAAACTCGGATAGATTTGTCACAGCTTGGGGGTGACTCTGGTGGTTCTGGAGGATCTGGTGGTTCTACTA
ATCTGTCAGATATTATTGAAAAGGAGACCGGTAAGCAACTGGTTATCCAGGAATCCATCCTCATGCTCCC
AGAGGAGGTGGAAGAAGTCATTGGGAACAAGCCGGAAAGCGATATACTCGTGCACACCGCCTACGACGAG
AGCACCGACGAGAATGTCATGCTTCTGACTAGCGACGCCCCTGAATACAAGCCTTGGGCTCTGGTCATAC
AGGATAGCAACGGTGAGAACAAGATTAAGATGCTCTCTGGTGGTTCTGGAGGATCTGGTGGTTCTACTAA
TCTGTCAGATATTATTGAAAAGGAGACCGGTAAGCAACTGGTTATCCAGGAATCCATCCTCATGCTCCCA
GAGGAGGTGGAAGAAGTCATTGGGAACAAGCCGGAAAGCGATATACTCGTGCACACCGCCTACGACGAGA
GCACCGACGAGAATGTCATGCTTCTGACTAGCGACGCCCCTGAATACAAGCCTTGGGCTCTGGTCATACA
GGATAGCAACGGTGAGAACAAGATTAAGATGCTCTCTGGTGGTTCTCCCAAGAAGAAGAGGAAAGTCTAA
CCGGTCATCATCACCATCACCATTGAGTTTAAACCCGCTGATCAGCCTCGACTGTGCCTTCTAGTTGCCA
GCCATCTGTTGTTTGCCCCTCCCCCGTGCCTTCCTTGACCCTGGAAGGTGCCACTCCCACTGTCCTTTCC
TAATAAAATGAGGAAATTGCATCGCATTGTCTGAGTAGGTGTCATTCTATTCTGGGGGGTGGGGTGGGGC
AGGACAGCAAGGGGGAGGATTGGGAAGACAATAGCAGGCATGCTGGGGATGCGGTGGGCTCTATGGCTTC
TGAGGCGGAAAGAACCAGCTGGGGCTCGATACCGTCGACCTCTAGCTAGAGCTTGGCGTAATCATGGTCA
TAGCTGTTTCCTGTGTGAAATTGTTATCCGCTCACAATTCCACACAACATACGAGCCGGAAGCATAAAGT
GTAAAGCCTAGGGTGCCTAATGAGTGAGCTAACTCACATTAATTGCGTTGCGCTCACTGCCCGCTTTCCA
GTCGGGAAACCTGTCGTGCCAGCTGCATTAATGAATCGGCCAACGCGCGGGGAGAGGCGGTTTGCGTATT
GGGCGCTCTTCCGCTTCCTCGCTCACTGACTCGCTGCGCTCGGTCGTTCGGCTGCGGCGAGCGGTATCAG
CTCACTCAAAGGCGGTAATACGGTTATCCACAGAATCAGGGGATAACGCAGGAAAGAACATGTGAGCAAA
AGGCCAGCAAAAGGCCAGGAACCGTAAAAAGGCCGCGTTGCTGGCGTTTTTCCATAGGCTCCGCCCCCCT
GACGAGCATCACAAAAATCGACGCTCAAGTCAGAGGTGGCGAAACCCGACAGGACTATAAAGATACCAGG
CGTTTCCCCCTGGAAGCTCCCTCGTGCGCTCTCCTGTTCCGACCCTGCCGCTTACCGGATACCTGTCCGC
CTTTCTCCCTTCGGGAAGCGTGGCGCTTTCTCATAGCTCACGCTGTAGGTATCTCAGTTCGGTGTAGGTC
GTTCGCTCCAAGCTGGGCTGTGTGCACGAACCCCCCGTTCAGCCCGACCGCTGCGCCTTATCCGGTAACT
ATCGTCTTGAGTCCAACCCGGTAAGACACGACTTATCGCCACTGGCAGCAGCCACTGGTAACAGGATTAG
CAGAGCGAGGTATGTAGGCGGTGCTACAGAGTTCTTGAAGTGGTGGCCTAACTACGGCTACACTAGAAGA
ACAGTATTTGGTATCTGCGCTCTGCTGAAGCCAGTTACCTTCGGAAAAAGAGTTGGTAGCTCTTGATCCG
GCAAACAAACCACCGCTGGTAGCGGTGGTTTTTTTGTTTGCAAGCAGCAGATTACGCGCAGAAAAAAAGG
ATCTCAAGAAGATCCTTTGATCTTTTCTACGGGGTCTGACGCTCAGTGGAACGAAAACTCACGTTAAGGG
ATTTTGGTCATGAGATTATCAAAAAGGATCTTCACCTAGATCCTTTTAAATTAAAAATGAAGTTTTAAAT
CAATCTAAAGTATATATGAGTAAACTTGGTCTGACAGTTACCAATGCTTAATCAGTGAGGCACCTATCTC
AGCGATCTGTCTATTTCGTTCATCCATAGTTGCCTGACTCCCCGTCGTGTAGATAACTACGATACGGGAG
GGCTTACCATCTGGCCCCAGTGCTGCAATGATACCGCGAGACCCACGCTCACCGGCTCCAGATTTATCAG
CAATAAACCAGCCAGCCGGAAGGGCCGAGCGCAGAAGTGGTCCTGCAACTTTATCCGCCTCCATCCAGTC
TATTAATTGTTGCCGGGAAGCTAGAGTAAGTAGTTCGCCAGTTAATAGTTTGCGCAACGTTGTTGCCATT
GCTACAGGCATCGTGGTGTCACGCTCGTCGTTTGGTATGGCTTCATTCAGCTCCGGTTCCCAACGATCAA
GGCGAGTTACATGATCCCCCATGTTGTGCAAAAAAGCGGTTAGCTCCTTCGGTCCTCCGATCGTTGTCAG
AAGTAAGTTGGCCGCAGTGTTATCACTCATGGTTATGGCAGCACTGCATAATTCTCTTACTGTCATGCCA
TCCGTAAGATGCTTTTCTGTGACTGGTGAGTACTCAACCAAGTCATTCTGAGAATAGTGTATGCGGCGAC
CGAGTTGCTCTTGCCCGGCGTCAATACGGGATAATACCGCGCCACATAGCAGAACTTTAAAAGTGCTCAT
CATTGGAAAACGTTCTTCGGGGCGAAAACTCTCAAGGATCTTACCGCTGTTGAGATCCAGTTCGATGTAA
CCCACTCGTGCACCCAACTGATCTTCAGCATCTTTTACTTTCACCAGCGTTTCTGGGTGAGCAAAAACAG
GAAGGCAAAATGCCGCAAAAAAGGGAATAAGGGCGACACGGAAATGTTGAATACTCATACTCTTCCTTTT
TCAATATTATTGAAGCATTTATCAGGGTTATTGTCTCATGAGCGGATACATATTTGAATGTATTTAGAAA
AATAAACAAATAGGGGTTCCGCGCACATTTCCCCGAAAAGTGCCACCTGACGTCGACGGATCGGGAGATC
GATCTCCCGATCCCCTAGGGTCGACTCTCAGTACAATCTGCTCTGATGCCGCATAGTTAAGCCAGTATCT
GCTCCCTGCTTGTGTGTTGGAGGTCGCTGAGTAGTGCGCGAGCAAAATTTAAGCTACAACAAGGCAAGGC
TTGACCGACAATTGCATGAAGAATCTGCTTAGGGTTAGGCGTTTTGCGCTGCTTCGCGATGTACGGGCCA
GATATACGCGTTGACATTGATTATTG
Features (pLannotate 1.2.2; 20 found; start..end, strand, type, name):
     13..1194    +  promoter       EF-1α promoter: strong constitutive promoter for human elongation factor EF-1α
   1204..1222    +  promoter       T7 promoter: promoter for bacteriophage T7 RNA polymerase
   1236..1757    +  CDS            gam: GAM_BPMU - Experimental evidence at protein level: Swiss-Prot protein existence level 1. Protects linear double-stranded DNA from host exonuclease degradation. Binds to linear dsDNA irrespective of the precise architecture of the DNA terminus but not to RNA or to ssDNA. From Escherichia phage Mu (Bacteriophage Mu).
   1757..1805    +  CDS            ABE(7.10) (fragment): adenine base editor comprising wild-type E. coli TadA fused to the evolved TadA*(7.10) mutant (Gaudelli et al., 2017)
   1806..2489    +  CDS            Apobec1: ABEC1_RAT - Experimental evidence at protein level: Swiss-Prot protein existence level 1. Catalytic component of the apolipoprotein B mRNA editing enzyme complex which is responsible for the postranscriptional editing of a CAA codon for Gln to a UAA codon for stop in the APOB mRNA. May also play a role in the epigenetic regulation of gene expression by participating in DNA demethylation. From Rattus norvegicus (Rat).
   2490..2585    +  CDS            ABE(7.10) (fragment): adenine base editor comprising wild-type E. coli TadA fused to the evolved TadA*(7.10) mutant (Gaudelli et al., 2017)
   2586..6686    +  CDS            Cas9 VQR: Streptococcus pyogenes Cas9 endonuclease with the D1135V/R1335Q/T1337R mutations has an altered recognition specificity for the protospacer adjacent motif (PAM) (Kleinstiver et al., 2015)
   6996..7244    +  CDS            UGI: UNGI_BPPB2 - Experimental evidence at protein level: Swiss-Prot protein existence level 1. This protein binds specifically and reversibly to the host uracil-DNA glycosylase, preventing removal of uracil residues from PBS2 DNA by the host uracil-excision repair system. From Bacillus phage PBS2 (Bacteriophage PBS2).
   7332..7556    +  polyA_signal   bGH poly(A) signal: bovine growth hormone polyadenylation signal
   7560..7581    +  promoter       SV40 promoter (fragment): SV40 enhancer and early promoter
   7586..7602    +  misc_feature   MCS (fragment): pBluescript multiple cloning site
   7651..7667    -  protein_bind   lac operator: The lac repressor binds to the lac operator to inhibit transcription in E. coli. This inhibition can be relieved by adding lactose or isopropyl-β-D-thiogalactopyranoside (IPTG). lac repressor encoded by lacI
   7675..7705    -  promoter       lac promoter: promoter for the E. coli lac operon
   7720..7741    -  protein_bind   CAP binding site: CAP binding activates transcription in the presence of cAMP. E. coli catabolite activator protein
   7754..7846    -  CDS            lacI (fragment): lac repressor; lacI; The lac repressor binds to the lac operator to inhibit transcription in E. coli. This inhibition can be relieved by adding lactose or isopropyl-β-D-thiogalactopyranoside (IPTG).
   8029..8617    -  rep_origin     ori: high-copy-number ColE1/pMB1/pBR322/pUC origin of replication
   8788..9648    -  CDS            AmpR: β-lactamase; bla; confers resistance to ampicillin, carbenicillin, and related antibiotics
   9649..9753    -  promoter       AmpR promoter: bla
   9824..9868    -  misc_feature   bom (fragment): basis of mobility region from pBR322
  10023..6       +  enhancer       CMV enhancer (fragment) (across the origin): human cytomegalovirus immediate early enhancer
