[The description below was written by a language model from this plasmid's Addgene catalogue record and pLannotate feature annotations shown in this document.]
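Description:
pEF-BE4Gam is a roughly 10 kb mammalian expression plasmid on a pEF backbone that carries the BE4-Gam cytosine base editor under the strong constitutive human EF-1α promoter. It is maintained in E. coli through a high-copy ColE1/pUC-type origin and selected with ampicillin via the β-lactamase gene. No mammalian selection marker is annotated, which fits transient transfection use. Short leftover fragments of lac regulatory elements, an SV40 promoter, a CMV enhancer and a pBR322 bom region appear in the backbone and look like cloning remnants rather than functional parts.

The payload is a single fusion reading frame followed by the bovine growth hormone polyadenylation signal; a T7 promoter sits just upstream of it. The frame begins with bacteriophage Mu Gam, a protein that binds the ends of linear double-stranded DNA. Next come rat APOBEC1 cytidine deaminase, Streptococcus pyogenes Cas9, and the uracil-DNA glycosylase inhibitor (UGI) from phage PBS2. The catalogue lists the D10A mutation, which makes the Cas9 a nickase. The automated annotation labels the Cas9 segment "VQR" and the short stretches flanking APOBEC1 "ABE(7.10) fragments". These are probably nearest-match calls, with the fragments likely being shared linker sequence, since the record mentions no altered PAM specificity or adenine deaminase. Only one UGI copy is annotated, and an unannotated gap lies between Cas9 and that UGI.

In this design APOBEC1 deaminates cytosines in the guide-exposed strand, UGI blocks uracil excision so that C-to-T conversion is favoured, and Gam is intended to reduce indel by-products. No guide RNA cassette is annotated, so the guide must be supplied separately. The associated publication used the plasmid in human cells alongside a transient reporter for enriching base-edited cells.
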