Addgene plasmid #138269: pEF-BE4Gam
Purpose: Expression of BE4am-Cas9 Base-editor from an EF1a promoter.
Depositing lab: Xiao Wang. Depositing organization: Arizona State University. Publication: A transient reporter for editing enrichment (TREE) in human cells. Standage-Beier K, Tekel SJ, Brookhouser N, Schwarz G, Nguyen T, Wang X, Brafman DA. Nucleic Acids Res. 2019 Aug 20. pii: 5552066. doi: 10.1093/nar/gkz713. PubMed 31428784.
Backbone
  Vector backbone: pEF
  Vector type: Mammalian Expression, CRISPR
Growth in bacteria
  Bacterial resistance: Ampicillin, 100 μg/mL
  Growth temperature: 37°C
  Growth strain: DH5alpha
  Copy number: High Copy
Gene/Insert
  Gene/Insert name: BE4Gam
  Species: Synthetic
  Mutation: D10A
  Promoter: Ef1a
  Cloning method: Restriction Enzyme; 5′ cloning site Unknown (unknown if destroyed)
Terms and licenses: Academic/Nonprofit Terms; Industry Terms: Not Available to Industry
How to cite: pEF-BE4Gam was a gift from Xiao Wang (Addgene plasmid # 138269 ; http://n2t.net/addgene:138269 ; RRID:Addgene_138269)
